Addgene plasmid #154970: pcDNA-GFP-EBA175-Flag
Purpose: Expresses N-terminally GFP-tagged EBA175 (residues 1284-1462) from pcDNA3.1. Please note: Plasmid contains a Stop codon prior to the C-terminal Flag tag.
Depositing lab: Sinisa Urban. Publication: Designed Parasite-Selective Rhomboid Inhibitors Block Invasion and Clear Blood-Stage Malaria. Gandhi S, Baker RP, Cho S, Stanchev S, Strisovsky K, Urban S. Cell Chem Biol. 2020 Aug 31. pii: S2451-9456(20)30333-0. doi: 10.1016/j.chembiol.2020.08.011. PubMed 32888502.
Backbone
  Vector backbone: pcDNA3.1
  Backbone manufacturer: Invitrogen
  Backbone size w/o insert (bp): 5500
  Total vector size (bp): 6040
  Vector type: Mammalian Expression
Growth in bacteria
  Bacterial resistance: Ampicillin, 100 μg/mL
  Growth temperature: 37°C
  Growth strain: DH5alpha
  Copy number: High Copy
Gene/Insert
  Gene/Insert name: PfEBA175
  Species: Synthetic
  Insert size (bp): 537
  Mutation: insert codes for EBA175 residues 1284 to 1462
  Promoter: CMV
  Tag / fusion protein: signal peptide (residues 1 to 32) from TGF alpha (N terminal on insert); GFP (N terminal on insert)
  Cloning method: Restriction Enzyme; 5′ cloning site BamHI (not destroyed); 3′ cloning site NotI (not destroyed)
  Sequencing primers: 5′ T7 forward; 3′ BGH reverse
Terms and licenses: Academic/Nonprofit Terms; Industry Terms: Not Available to Industry
Depositor comments: Please note: Plasmid contains a Stop codon prior to the C-terminal Flag tag.
How to cite: pcDNA-GFP-EBA175-Flag was a gift from Sinisa Urban (Addgene plasmid # 154970 ; http://n2t.net/addgene:154970 ; RRID:Addgene_154970)
