[The description below was written by a language model from this plasmid's Addgene catalogue record and pLannotate feature annotations shown in this document.]
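Description:
pcDNA-GFP-EBA175-Flag is a mammalian expression plasmid built on the pcDNA3.1 backbone. It is propagated in E. coli from a high-copy ColE1/pUC-type origin under ampicillin selection (AmpR, β-lactamase). It also carries an f1 phage origin and an SV40 promoter-driven neomycin phosphotransferase cassette with an SV40 poly(A) signal, which would allow G418 selection of stably transfected mammalian cells. The catalogue lists a total size of about 6.0 kb, whereas the sequenced record is 6,785 nt. The listed figure probably omits the signal peptide and GFP portions, but the record does not explain the difference.

The expression cassette uses the CMV immediate-early enhancer and promoter, followed by a T7 promoter and terminated by the bovine growth hormone polyadenylation signal. The open reading frame begins with the signal peptide of human TGF-alpha (residues 1 to 32), which directs the protein into the secretory pathway. EGFP follows, and then a synthetic insert encoding residues 1284 to 1462 of Plasmodium falciparum erythrocyte-binding antigen EBA175, cloned between BamHI and NotI sites. Despite the plasmid's name, the depositor notes that a stop codon precedes the C-terminal Flag tag. The expressed protein should therefore carry the N-terminal GFP but not Flag, and detection should rely on GFP.

The record does not state a specific application beyond expression of the GFP-tagged fragment. The associated publication concerns parasite-selective rhomboid protease inhibitors that block malaria invasion, which suggests use as a tagged EBA175 substrate in cell-based rhomboid cleavage assays.
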