Features (pLannotate 1.2.2; 22 found; start..end, strand, type, name):
     28..80      -  misc_feature   bom (fragment): basis of mobility region from pBR322
    235..614     +  enhancer       CMV enhancer: human cytomegalovirus immediate early enhancer
    615..818     +  promoter       CMV promoter: human cytomegalovirus (CMV) immediate early promoter
    814..847     +  LTR            5' LTR (truncated) (fragment): truncated 5' long terminal repeat (LTR) from HIV-1
    863..881     +  promoter       T7 promoter: promoter for bacteriophage T7 RNA polymerase
    920..1009    +  CDS            TGFA (fragment): TGFA_HUMAN - Experimental evidence at protein level: Swiss-Prot protein existence level 1. TGF alpha is a mitogenic polypeptide that is able to bind to the EGF receptor/EGFR and to act synergistically with TGF beta to promote anchorage-independent cell proliferation in soft agar. From Homo sapiens (Human).
   1016..1732    +  CDS            EGFP: EGFP is a basic (constitutively fluorescent) green fluorescent protein published in 1996, derived from Aequorea victoria. It is reported to be a rapidly-maturing weak dimer with moderate acid sensitivity.
   1715..2188    +  CDS            EBA1_PLAFC (fragment): Experimental evidence at protein level: Swiss-Prot protein existence level 1. Binds to host erythrocytes; may act as bridge between erythrocytes and merozoites. From Plasmodium falciparum (isolate Camp / Malaysia).
   2382..2606    +  polyA_signal   bGH poly(A) signal: bovine growth hormone polyadenylation signal
   2610..2631    +  promoter       SV40 promoter (fragment): SV40 enhancer and early promoter
   2652..3080    +  rep_origin     f1 ori (sequence partly withheld): f1 bacteriophage origin of replication; arrow indicates direction of (+) strand synthesis
   3094..3423    +  promoter       SV40 promoter: SV40 enhancer and early promoter
   3490..4281    +  CDS            neo: KKA2_KLEPN - Also known as kan, nptII. Experimental evidence at protein level: Swiss-Prot protein existence level 1. Resistance to kanamycin, neomycin, paromomycin, ribostamycin, butirosin and gentamicin B. From Klebsiella pneumoniae.
   4305..4463    +  CDS            ble (fragment): BLE_KLEPN - Experimental evidence at protein level: Swiss-Prot protein existence level 1. Binding protein with a strong affinity to the bleomycin family of antibiotics. Binds to CL990; an antimitotic-antibiotic compound. From Klebsiella pneumoniae.
   4458..4579    +  polyA_signal   SV40 poly(A) signal: SV40 polyadenylation signal
   4652..4668    -  protein_bind   lac operator: The lac repressor binds to the lac operator to inhibit transcription in E. coli. This inhibition can be relieved by adding lactose or isopropyl-β-D-thiogalactopyranoside (IPTG). lac repressor encoded by lacI
   4676..4706    -  promoter       lac promoter: promoter for the E. coli lac operon
   4721..4742    -  protein_bind   CAP binding site: CAP binding activates transcription in the presence of cAMP. E. coli catabolite activator protein
   4755..4847    -  CDS            lacI (fragment): lac repressor; lacI; The lac repressor binds to the lac operator to inhibit transcription in E. coli. This inhibition can be relieved by adding lactose or isopropyl-β-D-thiogalactopyranoside (IPTG).
   5030..5618    -  rep_origin     ori: high-copy-number ColE1/pMB1/pBR322/pUC origin of replication
   5789..6649    -  CDS            AmpR: β-lactamase; bla; confers resistance to ampicillin, carbenicillin, and related antibiotics
   6650..6754    -  promoter       AmpR promoter: bla
>Addgene plasmid #154970 | pcDNA-GFP-EBA175-Flag | addgene full sequence | sequence record 308073 | Addgene NGS Result
GACGGATCGGGAGATCTCCCGATCCCCTATGGTGCACTCTCAGTACAATCTGCTCTGATGCCGCATAGTT
AAGCCAGTATCTGCTCCCTGCTTGTGTGTTGGAGGTCGCTGAGTAGTGCGCGAGCAAAATTTAAGCTACA
ACAAGGCAAGGCTTGACCGACAATTGCATGAAGAATCTGCTTAGGGTTAGGCGTTTTGCGCTGCTTCGCG
ATGTACGGGCCAGATATACGCGTTGACATTGATTATTGACTAGTTATTAATAGTAATCAATTACGGGGTC
ATTAGTTCATAGCCCATATATGGAGTTCCGCGTTACATAACTTACGGTAAATGGCCCGCCTGGCTGACCG
CCCAACGACCCCCGCCCATTGACGTCAATAATGACGTATGTTCCCATAGTAACGCCAATAGGGACTTTCC
ATTGACGTCAATGGGTGGAGTATTTACGGTAAACTGCCCACTTGGCAGTACATCAAGTGTATCATATGCC
AAGTACGCCCCCTATTGACGTCAATGACGGTAAATGGCCCGCCTGGCATTATGCCCAGTACATGACCTTA
TGGGACTTTCCTACTTGGCAGTACATCTACGTATTAGTCATCGCTATTACCATGGTGATGCGGTTTTGGC
AGTACATCAATGGGCGTGGATAGCGGTTTGACTCACGGGGATTTCCAAGTCTCCACCCCATTGACGTCAA
TGGGAGTTTGTTTTGGCACCAAAATCAACGGGACTTTCCAAAATGTCGTAACAACTCCGCCCCATTGACG
CAAATGGGCGGTAGGCGTGTACGGTGGGAGGTCTATATAAGCAGAGCTCTCTGGCTAACTAGAGAACCCA
CTGCTTACTGGCTTATCGAAATTAATACGACTCACTATAGGGAGACCCAAGCTGGCTAGCGTTTAAACTT
AAGCTTACCATGGTCCCCTCGGCTGGACAGCTCGCCCTGTTCGCTCTGGGTATTGTGTTGGCTGCGTGCC
AGGCCTTGGAGAACAGCACGTCCCCGCTGCGTACGATGGTGAGCAAGGGCGAGGAGCTGTTCACCGGGGT
GGTGCCCATCCTGGTCGAGCTGGACGGCGACGTAAACGGCCACAAGTTCAGCGTGTCCGGCGAGGGCGAG
GGCGATGCCACCTACGGCAAGCTGACCCTGAAGTTCATCTGCACCACCGGCAAGCTGCCCGTGCCCTGGC
CCACCCTCGTGACCACCCTGACCTACGGCGTGCAGTGCTTCAGCCGCTACCCCGACCACATGAAGCAGCA
CGACTTCTTCAAGTCCGCCATGCCCGAAGGCTACGTCCAGGAGCGCACCATCTTCTTCAAGGACGACGGC
AACTACAAGACCCGCGCCGAGGTGAAGTTCGAGGGCGACACCCTGGTGAACCGCATCGAGCTGAAGGGCA
TCGACTTCAAGGAGGACGGCAACATCCTGGGGCACAAGCTGGAGTACAACTACAACAGCCACAACGTCTA
TATCATGGCCGACAAGCAGAAGAACGGCATCAAGGTGAACTTCAAGATCCGCCACAACATCGAGGACGGC
AGCGTGCAGCTCGCCGACCACTACCAGCAGAACACCCCCATCGGCGACGGCCCCGTGCTGCTGCCCGACA
ACCACTACCTGAGCACCCAGTCCGCCCTGAGCAAAGACCCCAACGAGAAGCGCGATCACATGGTCCTGCT
GGAGTTCGTGACCGCCGCCGGGATCACTCTCGGCATGGACGAGCTGTACAAGTCCGGCCGGACTCAGGGA
GCAGAATTCTCAGGATCCCATAGCCATCATGGTAATCGTCAGGATCGTGGTGGTAATAGCGGTAATGTGC
TGAATATGCGCAGCAACAATAACAACTTCAACAATATCCCGAGCCGCTATAATCTGTATGATAAGAAACT
GGATCTGGATCTGTATGAAAATCGCAATGATAGCACCACCAAAGAACTGATTAAAAAACTGGCCGAGATC
AATAAGTGCGAAAATGAAATTAGCGTGAAATATTGCGATCACATGATTCATGAAGAAATTCCGCTGAAAA
CCTGCACCAAAGAAAAGACCCGTAATCTGTGTTGTGCAGTGAGCGATTATTGCATGAGCTATTTTACCTA
TGATAGCGAAGAATATTACAACTGCACCAAACGCGAATTTGATGATCCGAGCTATACCTGCTTTCGTAAA
GAGGCATTTAGCAGCATGCCGTATTATGCCGGTGCCGGTGTTCTGTTCATCATTCTGGTGATTCTGGGTG
CAAGCCAGGCAAAATATCAGCGCCTGGAGAAAATCAACAAGAACAAGATTGAGAAAAACGTGAATTAATA
CAAGGACGATGACGATAAGTAGGCGGCCGCATAATCTAGAGGGCCCGTTTAAACCCGCTGATCAGCCTCG
ACTGTGCCTTCTAGTTGCCAGCCATCTGTTGTTTGCCCCTCCCCCGTGCCTTCCTTGACCCTGGAAGGTG
CCACTCCCACTGTCCTTTCCTAATAAAATGAGGAAATTGCATCGCATTGTCTGAGTAGGTGTCATTCTAT
TCTGGGGGGTGGGGTGGGGCAGGACAGCAAGGGGGAGGATTGGGAAGACAATAGCAGGCATGCTGGGGAT
GCGGTGGGCTCTATGGCTTCTGAGGCGGAAAGAACCAGCTGGGGCTCTAGGGGGTATCCCC
[124 nt withheld, positions 2652-2775]
C
[91 nt withheld, positions 2777-2867]
A
[49 nt withheld, positions 2869-2917]
CCTTTGACGTTGGAGTCCACGTTCTTT
[37 nt withheld, positions 2945-2981]
ACCCTATCTCGGTCTATTCTTTTGATTTATAAGGGATTTTGCCGATTTCGGCCTATTGGTTAAAAAATGA
GCTGATTTAACAAAAATTTAACGCGAATTAATTCTGTGGAATGTGTGTCAGTTAGGGTGTGGAAAGTCCC
CAGGCTCCCCAGCAGGCAGAAGTATGCAAAGCATGCATCTCAATTAGTCAGCAACCAGGTGTGGAAAGTC
CCCAGGCTCCCCAGCAGGCAGAAGTATGCAAAGCATGCATCTCAATTAGTCAGCAACCATAGTCCCGCCC
CTAACTCCGCCCATCCCGCCCCTAACTCCGCCCAGTTCCGCCCATTCTCCGCCCCATGGCTGACTAATTT
TTTTTATTTATGCAGAGGCCGAGGCCGCCTCTGCCTCTGAGCTATTCCAGAAGTAGTGAGGAGGCTTTTT
TGGAGGCCTAGGCTTTTGCAAAAAGCTCCCGGGAGCTTGTATATCCATTTTCGGATCTGATCAAGAGACA
GGATGAGGATCGTTTCGCATGATTGAACAAGATGGATTGCACGCAGGTTCTCCGGCCGCTTGGGTGGAGA
GGCTATTCGGCTATGACTGGGCACAACAGACAATCGGCTGCTCTGATGCCGCCGTGTTCCGGCTGTCAGC
GCAGGGGCGCCCGGTTCTTTTTGTCAAGACCGACCTGTCCGGTGCCCTGAATGAACTGCAGGACGAGGCA
GCGCGGCTATCGTGGCTGGCCACGACGGGCGTTCCTTGCGCAGCTGTGCTCGACGTTGTCACTGAAGCGG
GAAGGGACTGGCTGCTATTGGGCGAAGTGCCGGGGCAGGATCTCCTGTCATCTCACCTTGCTCCTGCCGA
GAAAGTATCCATCATGGCTGATGCAATGCGGCGGCTGCATACGCTTGATCCGGCTACCTGCCCATTCGAC
CACCAAGCGAAACATCGCATCGAGCGAGCACGTACTCGGATGGAAGCCGGTCTTGTCGATCAGGATGATC
TGGACGAAGAGCATCAGGGGCTCGCGCCAGCCGAACTGTTCGCCAGGCTCAAGGCGCGCATGCCCGACGG
CGAGGATCTCGTCGTGACCCATGGCGATGCCTGCTTGCCGAATATCATGGTGGAAAATGGCCGCTTTTCT
GGATTCATCGACTGTGGCCGGCTGGGTGTGGCGGACCGCTATCAGGACATAGCGTTGGCTACCCGTGATA
TTGCTGAAGAGCTTGGCGGCGAATGGGCTGACCGCTTCCTCGTGCTTTACGGTATCGCCGCTCCCGATTC
GCAGCGCATCGCCTTCTATCGCCTTCTTGACGAGTTCTTCTGAGCGGGACTCTGGGGTTCGAAATGACCG
ACCAAGCGACGCCCAACCTGCCATCACGAGATTTCGATTCCACCGCCGCCTTCTATGAAAGGTTGGGCTT
CGGAATCGTTTTCCGGGACGCCGGCTGGATGATCCTCCAGCGCGGGGATCTCATGCTGGAGTTCTTCGCC
CACCCCAACTTGTTTATTGCAGCTTATAATGGTTACAAATAAAGCAATAGCATCACAAATTTCACAAATA
AAGCATTTTTTTCACTGCATTCTAGTTGTGGTTTGTCCAAACTCATCAATGTATCTTATCATGTCTGTAT
ACCGTCGACCTCTAGCTAGAGCTTGGCGTAATCATGGTCATAGCTGTTTCCTGTGTGAAATTGTTATCCG
CTCACAATTCCACACAACATACGAGCCGGAAGCATAAAGTGTAAAGCCTGGGGTGCCTAATGAGTGAGCT
AACTCACATTAATTGCGTTGCGCTCACTGCCCGCTTTCCAGTCGGGAAACCTGTCGTGCCAGCTGCATTA
ATGAATCGGCCAACGCGCGGGGAGAGGCGGTTTGCGTATTGGGCGCTCTTCCGCTTCCTCGCTCACTGAC
TCGCTGCGCTCGGTCGTTCGGCTGCGGCGAGCGGTATCAGCTCACTCAAAGGCGGTAATACGGTTATCCA
CAGAATCAGGGGATAACGCAGGAAAGAACATGTGAGCAAAAGGCCAGCAAAAGGCCAGGAACCGTAAAAA
GGCCGCGTTGCTGGCGTTTTTCCATAGGCTCCGCCCCCCTGACGAGCATCACAAAAATCGACGCTCAAGT
CAGAGGTGGCGAAACCCGACAGGACTATAAAGATACCAGGCGTTTCCCCCTGGAAGCTCCCTCGTGCGCT
CTCCTGTTCCGACCCTGCCGCTTACCGGATACCTGTCCGCCTTTCTCCCTTCGGGAAGCGTGGCGCTTTC
TCATAGCTCACGCTGTAGGTATCTCAGTTCGGTGTAGGTCGTTCGCTCCAAGCTGGGCTGTGTGCACGAA
CCCCCCGTTCAGCCCGACCGCTGCGCCTTATCCGGTAACTATCGTCTTGAGTCCAACCCGGTAAGACACG
ACTTATCGCCACTGGCAGCAGCCACTGGTAACAGGATTAGCAGAGCGAGGTATGTAGGCGGTGCTACAGA
GTTCTTGAAGTGGTGGCCTAACTACGGCTACACTAGAAGAACAGTATTTGGTATCTGCGCTCTGCTGAAG
CCAGTTACCTTCGGAAAAAGAGTTGGTAGCTCTTGATCCGGCAAACAAACCACCGCTGGTAGCGGTGGTT
TTTTTGTTTGCAAGCAGCAGATTACGCGCAGAAAAAAAGGATCTCAAGAAGATCCTTTGATCTTTTCTAC
GGGGTCTGACGCTCAGTGGAACGAAAACTCACGTTAAGGGATTTTGGTCATGAGATTATCAAAAAGGATC
TTCACCTAGATCCTTTTAAATTAAAAATGAAGTTTTAAATCAATCTAAAGTATATATGAGTAAACTTGGT
CTGACAGTTACCAATGCTTAATCAGTGAGGCACCTATCTCAGCGATCTGTCTATTTCGTTCATCCATAGT
TGCCTGACTCCCCGTCGTGTAGATAACTACGATACGGGAGGGCTTACCATCTGGCCCCAGTGCTGCAATG
ATACCGCGAGACCCACGCTCACCGGCTCCAGATTTATCAGCAATAAACCAGCCAGCCGGAAGGGCCGAGC
GCAGAAGTGGTCCTGCAACTTTATCCGCCTCCATCCAGTCTATTAATTGTTGCCGGGAAGCTAGAGTAAG
TAGTTCGCCAGTTAATAGTTTGCGCAACGTTGTTGCCATTGCTACAGGCATCGTGGTGTCACGCTCGTCG
TTTGGTATGGCTTCATTCAGCTCCGGTTCCCAACGATCAAGGCGAGTTACATGATCCCCCATGTTGTGCA
AAAAAGCGGTTAGCTCCTTCGGTCCTCCGATCGTTGTCAGAAGTAAGTTGGCCGCAGTGTTATCACTCAT
GGTTATGGCAGCACTGCATAATTCTCTTACTGTCATGCCATCCGTAAGATGCTTTTCTGTGACTGGTGAG
TACTCAACCAAGTCATTCTGAGAATAGTGTATGCGGCGACCGAGTTGCTCTTGCCCGGCGTCAATACGGG
ATAATACCGCGCCACATAGCAGAACTTTAAAAGTGCTCATCATTGGAAAACGTTCTTCGGGGCGAAAACT
CTCAAGGATCTTACCGCTGTTGAGATCCAGTTCGATGTAACCCACTCGTGCACCCAACTGATCTTCAGCA
TCTTTTACTTTCACCAGCGTTTCTGGGTGAGCAAAAACAGGAAGGCAAAATGCCGCAAAAAAGGGAATAA
GGGCGACACGGAAATGTTGAATACTCATACTCTTCCTTTTTCAATATTATTGAAGCATTTATCAGGGTTA
TTGTCTCATGAGCGGATACATATTTGAATGTATTTAGAAAAATAAACAAATAGGGGTTCCGCGCACATTT
CCCCGAAAAGTGCCACCTGACGTC
